Addgene plasmid #72077: Islr2.b-Fc-His
Purpose: Expresses the extracellular region of the Islr2.b protein, C-terminally fused to the Fc region of human IgG1 + 6X histidine tag.
Depositing lab: Woj Wojtowicz. Depositing organization: University of California, Berkeley. Publication: An extracellular biochemical screen reveals that FLRTs and Unc5s mediate neuronal subtype recognition in the retina. Visser JJ, Cheng Y, Perry SC, Chastain AB, Parsa B, Masri SS, Ray TA, Kay JN, Wojtowicz WM. Elife. 2015 Dec 3;4. pii: e08149. doi: 10.7554/eLife.08149. PubMed 26633812.
Backbone
  Vector backbone: pCMVi-SV40ori
  Vector type: Mammalian Expression
Growth in bacteria
  Bacterial resistance: Ampicillin, 100 μg/mL
  Growth temperature: 37°C
  Growth strain: DH5alpha
  Copy number: High Copy
Gene/Insert
  Gene/Insert name: Islr2.b (alt names: Immunoglobulin superfamily containing leucine-rich repeat 2; Linx; Mbu-3; NCBI gene ID 320563;)
  Species: M. musculus (mouse)
  Insert size (bp): 1770
  Entrez Gene: Islr2 (a.k.a. B930052A04Rik, Linx, Mbu-3, mKIAA1465)
  Promoter: CMV
  Tag / fusion protein: Fc-His (C terminal on backbone)
  Cloning method: Restriction Enzyme; 5′ cloning site NotI (not destroyed); 3′ cloning site AscI (not destroyed)
  Sequencing primers: 5′ GTCAGAGGTAACTCCCGTTGC; 3′ ATCATGAGGGTGTCCTTG
Terms and licenses: Academic/Nonprofit Terms; Industry Terms: Not Available to Industry
How to cite: Islr2.b-Fc-His was a gift from Woj Wojtowicz (Addgene plasmid # 72077 ; http://n2t.net/addgene:72077 ; RRID:Addgene_72077)
