[The description below was written by a language model from this plasmid's Addgene catalogue record and pLannotate feature annotations shown in this document.]
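Description:
Islr2.b-Fc-His is a mammalian expression plasmid of about 7.5 kb built on the pCMVi-SV40ori backbone and designed to produce a soluble, secreted form of a mouse cell-surface protein. It is propagated in E. coli as a high-copy plasmid through a ColE1/pUC-type origin with ampicillin selection (β-lactamase under its own promoter). The backbone also carries an f1 phage origin and short remnants of rop, bom and lacZα, which are cloning leftovers rather than functional parts. An SV40 enhancer/early promoter region is present as well. Consistent with the backbone name, this region contains the SV40 origin, which allows episomal amplification in cells that express large T antigen.

The expression cassette consists of the human CMV immediate-early enhancer and promoter followed by CMV intron A, a combination commonly used to boost transcript levels. This drives a 1,770 bp fragment of mouse Islr2 (also called Linx), an immunoglobulin superfamily protein with leucine-rich repeats that is implicated in axon extension. Only the extracellular region is encoded, cloned between NotI and AscI sites that remain intact. It is fused at its C-terminus to the backbone-encoded Fc region of human IgG1 and then a 6X histidine tag, with an SV40 polyadenylation signal terminating the transcript. The histidine tag is stated in the catalogue entry but is not annotated separately in the feature table.

The Fc portion dimerises the ectodomain and permits capture or detection with Fc-binding reagents, while the His tag offers metal-affinity purification. The associated work was an extracellular biochemical screen for receptor–ligand interactions underlying neuronal subtype recognition in the retina, so this construct most likely served as one of the recombinant ectodomain proteins in that binding screen.
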