Features (pLannotate 1.2.2; 14 found; start..end, strand, type, name):
     25..408     +  enhancer       CMV enhancer: human cytomegalovirus immediate early enhancer
    410..609     +  promoter       CMV promoter: human cytomegalovirus (CMV) immediate early promoter
    748..1573    +  intron         CMV intron A: human cytomegalovirus intron A (Chapman et al., 1991)
   1610..3379    +  CDS            Islr2 (fragment): ISLR2_MOUSE - Also known as Kiaa1465, Linx. Experimental evidence at protein level: Swiss-Prot protein existence level 1. Required for axon extension during neural development. From Mus musculus (Mouse).
   3389..4069    +  CDS            IGHG1 (fragment): IGHG1_HUMAN - Experimental evidence at protein level: Swiss-Prot protein existence level 1. Constant region of immunoglobulin heavy chains. Immunoglobulins, also known as antibodies, are membrane-bound or secreted glycoproteins produced by B lymphocytes. In the recognition phase of humoral immunity, the membrane-bound immunoglobulins serve as receptors which, upon binding of a specific antigen, trigger the clonal expansion and differentiation of B lymphocytes into immunoglobulins- secreting plasma cells. Secreted immunoglobulins mediate the effector phase of humoral immunity, which results in
   4120..4241    +  polyA_signal   SV40 poly(A) signal: SV40 polyadenylation signal
   4450..5038    -  rep_origin     ori: high-copy-number ColE1/pMB1/pBR322/pUC origin of replication
   5209..6069    -  CDS            AmpR: β-lactamase; bla; confers resistance to ampicillin, carbenicillin, and related antibiotics
   6070..6174    -  promoter       AmpR promoter: bla
   6269..6304    +  CDS            rop (fragment): Rop protein, which maintains plasmids at low copy number; rop
   6327..6657    +  promoter       SV40 promoter: SV40 enhancer and early promoter
   6780..6879    +  misc_feature   bom (fragment): basis of mobility region from pBR322
   6907..7335    -  rep_origin     f1 ori (sequence partly withheld): f1 bacteriophage origin of replication; arrow indicates direction of (+) strand synthesis
   7339..7496    -  CDS            lacZα (fragment): LacZα fragment of β-galactosidase; lacZ fragment
>Addgene plasmid #72077 | Islr2.b-Fc-His | depositor full sequence | sequence record 131263 | Full Sequence
GTCGAGGTCTCGACGGTATCGATTGACATTGATTATTGACTAGCTAGTTATTAATAGTAATCAATTACGG
GGTCATTAGTTCATAGCCCATATATGGAGTTCCGCGTTACATAACTTACGGTAAATGGCCCGCCTGGCTG
ACCGCCCAACGACCCCCGCCCATTGACGTCAATAATGACGTATGTTCCCATAGTAACGCCAATAGGGACT
TTCCATTGACGTCAATGGGTGGAGTATTTACGGTAAACTGCCCACTTGGCAGTACATCAAGTGTATCATA
TGCCAAGTCCGCCCCCTATTGACGTCAATGACGGTAAATGGCCCGCCTGGCATTATGCCCAGTACATGAC
CTTACGGGACTTTCCTACTTGGCAGTACATCTACGTATTAGTCATCGCTATTACCATGGTGATGCGGTTT
TGGCAGTACACCAATGGGCGTGGATAGCGGTTTGACTCACGGGGATTTCCAAGTCTCCACCCCATTGACG
TCAATGGGAGTTTGTTTTGGCACCAAAATCAACGGGACTTTCCAAAATGTCGTAATAACCCCGCCCCGTT
GACGCAAATGGGCGGTAGGCGTGTACGGTGGGAGGTCTATATAAGCAGAGCTCGTTTAGTGAACCGTCAG
ATCGCCTGGAGACGCCATCCACGCTGTTTTGACCTCCATAGAAGACACCGGGACCGATCCAGCCTCCGCG
GCCGGGAACGGTGCATTGGAACGCGGATTCCCCGTGCCAAGAGTGACGTAAGTACCGCCTATAGACTCTA
TAGGCACACCCCTTTGGCTCTTATGCATGCTATACTGTTTTTGGCTTGGGGCCTATACACCCCCGCTTCC
ATATGCTATAGGTGATGGTATAGCTTAGCCTATAGGTGTGGGTTATTGACCATTATTGACCACTCCCCTA
TTGGTGACGATACTTTCCATTACTAATCCATAACATGGCTCTTTGCCACAACTATCTCTATTGGCTATAT
GCCAATACTCTGTCCTTCAGAGACTGACACGGACTCTGTATTTTTACAGGATGGGGTCCCATTTATTATT
TACAAATTCACATATACAACAACGCCGTCCCCCGTGCCCGCAGTTTTTATTAAACATAGCGTGGGATCTC
CACGCGAATCTCGGGTACGTGTTCCGGACATGGGCTCTTCTCCGGTAGCGGCGGAGCTTCCACATCCGAG
CCCTGGTCCCATGCCTCCAGCGGCTCATGGTCGCTCGGCAGCTCCTTGCTCCTAACAGTGGAGGCCAGAC
TTAGGCACAGCACAATGCCCACCACCACCAGTGTGCCGCACAAGGCCGTGGCGGTAGGGTATGTGTCTGA
AAATGAGCTCGGAGATTGGGCTCGCACCGCTGACGCAGATGGAAGACTTAAGGCAGCGGCAGAAGAAGAT
GCAGGCAGCTGAGTTGTTGTATTCTGATAAGAGTCAGAGGTAACTCCCGTTGCGGTGCTGTTAACGGTGG
AGGGCAGTGTAGTCTGAGCAGTACTCGTTGCTGCCGCGCGCGCCACCAGACATAATAGCTGACAGACTAA
CAGACTGTTCCTTTCCATGGGTCTTTTCTGCAGAAGCTTGAATTCTCGAGGATCCGCGGCCGCGCCACCA
TGGGGCCCTTTGGAGCCCTGTGTTTGGCCTGGGCTTTGCTAGGAGTGGTCAGAGCGTGTCCCGAGCCTTG
CGCCTGTGTTGACAAGTACGCCCACCAGTTTGCAGACTGTGCCTACAAGGAGCTGCGCGAGGTCCCAGAA
GGACTGCCAGCCAACGTGACCACGCTTAGTCTGTCTGCCAACAAGATTACGGTACTAAGGCGGGGGGCCT
TCGTCAACGTCACGCAGGTCACTTCGCTGTGGCTGGCTCACAGTGAGGTACGCACGGTAGAGTCAGGGGC
ATTGGCAGTGCTGAGTCAGCTCAAGAACCTCGACCTAAGCCACAACCTTATATCCAACTTCCCTTGGAGC
GACCTTCGTAACTTGAGCGCGCTGCAGCTGCTGAAAATGAACCACAACCGTCTGGGATCGCTGCCCCGGG
ATGCACTCGGCGCGCTCCCGGACCTGCGCTCTCTGCGCATCAACAACAACCGGCTGCGTACCCTGGAGCC
CGGCACGTTCGACGCACTAAGCGCGCTGTCTCACCTGCAACTCTATCACAACCCCTTCCACTGCAGCTGT
GGTCTCGTGTGGCTGCAGGCCTGGGCAGCGAGCACCCGGGTCTCCTTACCGGAGCCCGATTCTATAGCGT
GCGCCTCGCCCCCTGAGCTGCAGGGCGTGCCCGTGCACCGCCTGCCCGCCCTGCCCTGCGCACCCCCCAG
CGTGCGTCTGAGCGCAGAGCCGCCGCCTGAGGCACCTGGCACCCCTCTGCGCGCAGGCTTGGCTTTCACG
TTACATTGCGTCGCCGAAGGCCACCCCACACCCCGCCTGCAATGGCAACTTCAGATCCCGGGTGGCACTG
TAGTCTTAGTGCCACCGGTTCTCAGCAAGGAAGAAGATGGAGGAGATAAGGTGGAGGATGGAGAGGGTGA
CGGAGATGAGGACCTGCCTACGCAGACTGAAGCGCCAACCCCAACTCCAGCACCTGCTTGGCCAGCGCCT
CCAGCCACCCCGCGCTTCTTGGCCCTCGCAAATGGCTCTCTGTTGGTGCCCCTTCTGAGTGCCAAGGAGG
CAGGCATCTACACTTGTCGTGCACACAATGAGCTGGGCACCAACTCAACGTCCTTACGGGTGACGGTGGC
TGCAGCGGGGCCGCCAAAACACGCTCCTGGAACAGGGGAAGAACCTGATGCGCAGGTCCCGACCTCTGAG
CGCAAGGCCACCACTAAGGGCCGTAGCAACAGCGTCCTGCCCTTCAAGCCTGAAGGCAAAACCAAAGGCC
AAGGTCTTGCCCGAGTCAGCGTGCTTGGGGAAATCGAGGCAGAGCTGGAGGAGACAGATGAAGGAGAGCA
GATGGAAGGTCAGATCCCTGCAGATCCGATGGGAGAGAAGCACTGTGGCCATGGGGACCCCTCTCGCTAT
GTGTCTAACCATGCATTCAACCAGAGCTCAGATCTCAAGCCGCACGTTTTTGAGTTGGGCGTCATCGCGC
TGGATGTAGCAGAGCGTGAGGCTCGGGTGCAGCTGACGCCCCTTGCTGCGCGCTGGGGCCCTGGGCCAGA
TGGTGCTAGCGGAGCGCGGCGGCCGGGGAGGCGGCCACTGCGCCTACTCTATCTGTGTCCTGCGGGGGGT
GGCACGGCAGTTCAGTGGTCACGAGTGGAAGAGGGGGTCAATGCCTACTGGTTTCGCGGCCTGCGGCCTG
GCACCAACTACTCCGTATGCCTGGCACTGGCGGGCGAGGCGTGTCACGTGCAGGTGGTGTTTTCTACCAA
GAAAGAACTGCCGTCCCTGGGCGCGCCTGACAAAACTCACACATGCCCACCGTGCCCAGCACCTGAACTC
CTGGGGGGACCGTCAGTCTTCCTCTTCCCCCCAAAACCCAAGGACACCCTCATGATCTCCCGGACCCCTG
AGGTCACATGCGTGGTGGTGGACGTGAGCCACGAAGACCCTGAGGTCAAGTTCAACTGGTACGTGGACGG
CGTGGAGGTGCATAATGCCAAGACAAAGCCGCGGGAGGAGCAGTACAACAGCACGTACCGTGTGGTCAGC
GTCCTCACCGTCCTGCACCAGGACTGGCTGAATGGCAAGGAGTACAAGTGCAAGGTCTCCAACAAAGCCC
TCCCAGCCCCCATCGAGAAAACCATCTCCAAAGCCAAAGGGCAGCCCCGAGAACCACAGGTGTACACCCT
GCCCCCATCCCGGGATGAGCTGACCAAGAACCAGGTCAGCCTGACCTGCCTGGTCAAAGGCTTCTATCCC
AGCGACATCGCCGTGGAGTGGGAGAGCAATGGGCAGCCGGAGAACAACTACAAGACCACGCCTCCCGTGC
TGGACTCCGACGGCTCCTTCTTCCTCTACAGCAAGCTCACCGTGGACAAGAGCAGGTGGCAGCAGGGGAA
CGTCTTCTCATGCTCCGTGATGCATGAGGCTCTGCACAACCACTACACACAGAAGAGCCTCTCCCTGTCT
CCGGGTAAAGGCGGCCATCATCACCATCACCATTAATCTAGAGGATCTTATTAAAGCAGAACTTGTTTAT
TGCAGCTTATAATGGTTACAAATAAAGCAATAGCATCACAAATTTCACAAATAAAGCATTTTTTTCACTG
CATTCTAGTTGTGGTTTGTCCAAACTCATCAATGTATCTTATCATGTCTGGTCGACTCTAGCTAGACTCT
TCCGCTTCCTCGCTCACTGACTCGCTGCGCTCGGTCGTTCGGCTGCGGCGAGCGGTATCAGCTCACTCAA
AGGCGGTAATACGGTTATCCACAGAATCAGGGGATAACGCAGGAAAGAACATGTGAGCAAAAGGCCAGCA
AAAGGCCAGGAACCGTAAAAAGGCCGCGTTGCTGGCGTTTTTCCATAGGCTCCGCCCCCCTGACGAGCAT
CACAAAAATCGACGCTCAAGTCAGAGGTGGCGAAACCCGACAGGACTATAAAGATACCAGGCGTTTCCCC
CTGGAAGCTCCCTCGTGCGCTCTCCTGTTCCGACCCTGCCGCTTACCGGATACCTGTCCGCCTTTCTCCC
TTCGGGAAGCGTGGCGCTTTCTCATAGCTCACGCTGTAGGTATCTCAGTTCGGTGTAGGTCGTTCGCTCC
AAGCTGGGCTGTGTGCACGAACCCCCCGTTCAGCCCGACCGCTGCGCCTTATCCGGTAACTATCGTCTTG
AGTCCAACCCGGTAAGACACGACTTATCGCCACTGGCAGCAGCCACTGGTAACAGGATTAGCAGAGCGAG
GTATGTAGGCGGTGCTACAGAGTTCTTGAAGTGGTGGCCTAACTACGGCTACACTAGAAGAACAGTATTT
GGTATCTGCGCTCTGCTGAAGCCAGTTACCTTCGGAAAAAGAGTTGGTAGCTCTTGATCCGGCAAACAAA
CCACCGCTGGTAGCGGTGGTTTTTTTGTTTGCAAGCAGCAGATTACGCGCAGAAAAAAAGGATCTCAAGA
AGATCCTTTGATCTTTTCTACGGGGTCTGACGCTCAGTGGAACGAAAACTCACGTTAAGGGATTTTGGTC
ATGAGATTATCAAAAAGGATCTTCACCTAGATCCTTTTAAATTAAAAATGAAGTTTTAAATCAATCTAAA
GTATATATGAGTAAACTTGGTCTGACAGTTACCAATGCTTAATCAGTGAGGCACCTATCTCAGCGATCTG
TCTATTTCGTTCATCCATAGTTGCCTGACTCCCCGTCGTGTAGATAACTACGATACGGGAGGGCTTACCA
TCTGGCCCCAGTGCTGCAATGATACCGCGAGACCCACGCTCACCGGCTCCAGATTTATCAGCAATAAACC
AGCCAGCCGGAAGGGCCGAGCGCAGAAGTGGTCCTGCAACTTTATCCGCCTCCATCCAGTCTATTAATTG
TTGCCGGGAAGCTAGAGTAAGTAGTTCGCCAGTTAATAGTTTGCGCAACGTTGTTGCCATTGCTACAGGC
ATCGTGGTGTCACGCTCGTCGTTTGGTATGGCTTCATTCAGCTCCGGTTCCCAACGATCAAGGCGAGTTA
CATGATCCCCCATGTTGTGCAAAAAAGCGGTTAGCTCCTTCGGTCCTCCGATCGTTGTCAGAAGTAAGTT
GGCCGCAGTGTTATCACTCATGGTTATGGCAGCACTGCATAATTCTCTTACTGTCATGCCATCCGTAAGA
TGCTTTTCTGTGACTGGTGAGTACTCAACCAAGTCATTCTGAGAATAGTGTATGCGGCGACCGAGTTGCT
CTTGCCCGGCGTCAATACGGGATAATACCGCGCCACATAGCAGAACTTTAAAAGTGCTCATCATTGGAAA
ACGTTCTTCGGGGCGAAAACTCTCAAGGATCTTACCGCTGTTGAGATCCAGTTCGATGTAACCCACTCGT
GCACCCAACTGATCTTCAGCATCTTTTACTTTCACCAGCGTTTCTGGGTGAGCAAAAACAGGAAGGCAAA
ATGCCGCAAAAAAGGGAATAAGGGCGACACGGAAATGTTGAATACTCATACTCTTCCTTTTTCAATATTA
TTGAAGCATTTATCAGGGTTATTGTCTCATGAGCGGATACATATTTGAATGTATTTAGAAAAATAAACAA
ATAGGGGTTCCGCGCACATTTCCCCGAAAAGTGCCACCTGACGTCTAAGAAACCATTATTATCATGACAT
TAACCTATAAAAATAGGCGTATCACGAGGCCCTTTCGTCTCGCGCGTTTCGGTGATGACGGTGAAAACCT
CTGACACATGCAGCTCCCGGAGGAATGTGTGTCAGTTAGGGTGTGGAAAGTCCCCAGGCTCCCCAGGCAG
GCAGAAGTATGCAAAGCATGCATCTCAATTAGTCAGCAACCAGGTGTGGAAAGTCCCCAGGCTCCCCAGC
AGGCAGAAGTATGCAAAGCATGCATCTCAATTAGTCAGCAACCATAGTCCCGCCCCTAACTCCGCCCATC
CCGCCCCTAACTCCGCCCAGTTCCGCCCATTCTCCGCCCCATGGCTGACTAATTTTTTTTATTTATGCAG
AGGCCGAGGCCGCCTCTGCCTCTGAGCTATTCCAGAAGTAGTGAGGAGGCTTTTTTGGAGGCCTAGGCTT
TTGCAAAAAGCTCCCGGGAGCTTGTATATCCATTTTCGTCCCGGAGACGGTCACAGCTTGTCTGTAAGCG
GATGCCGGGAGCAGACAAGCCCGTCAGGGCGCGTCAGCGGGTGTTGGCGGGTGTCGGGGCTGGCTTAACT
ATGCGGCATCAGAGCAGATTGTACTGAGAGTGCACCATATGCGGTGTGAAATACCGCACAGATGCGTAAG
GAGAAAATACCGCATCAGGAAATTGTAAGCGTTAATATTTTGTTAAAATTCGCGTTAAATTTTTGTTAAA
TCAGCTCATTTTTTAACCAATAGGCCGAAATCGGCAAAATCCCTTATAAATCAAAAGAATAGACCGAGAT
AGGGT
[37 nt withheld, positions 7006-7042]
AAAGAACGTGGACTCCAACGTCAAAGG
[49 nt withheld, positions 7070-7118]
T
[91 nt withheld, positions 7120-7210]
G
[124 nt withheld, positions 7212-7335]
CCATTCGCCATTCAGGCTGCGCAACTGTTGGGAAGGGCGATCGGTGCGGGCCTCTTCGCTATTACGCCAG
CTGGCGAAAGGGGGATGTGCTGCAAGGCGATTAAGTTGGGTAACGCCAGGGTTTTCCCAGTCACGACGTT
GTAAAACGACGGCCAGTGAATT
