>Addgene plasmid #72077 | Islr2.b-Fc-His | addgene partial sequence | sequence record 137307 | pMRB101-F 5'-aagatgcaggcagctgagtt-3'
ACGGTGGAGGGCAGTGTAGTCTGAGCAGTACTCGTTGCTGCCGCGCGCGCCACCAGACATAATAGCTGAC
AGACTAACAGACTGTTCCTTTCCATGGGTCTTTTCTGCAGAAGCTTGAATTCTCGAGGATCCGCGGCCGC
GCCACCATGGGGCCCTTTGGAGCCCTGTGTTTGGCCTGGGCTTTGCTAGGAGTGGTCAGAGCGTGTCCCG
AGCCTTGCGCCTGTGTTGACAAGTACGCCCACCAGTTTGCAGACTGTGCCTACAAGGAGCTGCGCGAGGT
CCCAGAAGGACTGCCAGCCAACGTGACCACGCTTAGTCTGTCTGCCAACAAGATTACGGTACTAAGGCGG
GGGGCCTTCGTCAACGTCACGCAGGTCACTTCGCTGTGGCTGGCTCACAGTGAGGTACGCACGGTAGAGT
CAGGGGCATTGGCAGTGCTGAGTCAGCTCAAGAACCTCGACCTAAGCCACAACCTTATATCCAACTTCCC
TTGGAGCGACCTTCGTAACTTGAGCGCGCTGCAGCTGCTGAAAATGAACCACAACCGTCTGGGATCGCTG
CCCCGGGATGCACTCGGCGCGCTCCCGGACCTGCGCTCTCTGCGCATCAACAACAACCGGCTGCGTACCC
TGGAGCCCGGCACGTTCGACGCACTAAGCGCGCTGTCTCACCTGCAACTCTATCACAACCCCTTCCACTG
CAGCTGTGGTCTCGTGTGGCTGCAGGCCTGGGCAGCGAGCACCCGGGTCTCCTTACCGGAGCCCGATTCT
ATAGCGTGCGCCTCGCCC
