>Addgene plasmid #72077 | Islr2.b-Fc-His | addgene partial sequence | sequence record 137308 | SV40pA-R 5'-GAAATTTGTGATGCTATTGC-3'
ATAAGATCTCTAGATTAATGGTGATGGTGATGATGGCCGCCTTTACCCGGAGACAGGGAGAGGCTCTTCT
GCGTGTAGTGGTTGTGCAGAGCCTCATGCATCACGGAGCATGAGAAGACGTTCCCCTGCTGCCACCTGCT
CTTGTCCACGGTGAGCTTGCTGTAGAGGAAGAAGGAGCCGTCGGAGTCCAGCACGGGAGGCGTGGTCTTG
TAGTTGTTCTCCGGCTGCCCATTGCTCTCCCACTCCACGGCGATGTCGCTGGGATAGAAGCCTTTGACCA
GGCAGGTCAGGCTGACCTGGTTCTTGGTCAGCTCATCCCGGGATGGGGGCAGGGTATACACCTGTGGTTC
TCGGGGCTGCCCTTTGGCTTTGGAGATGGTTTTCTCGATGGGGGCTGGGAGGGCTTTGTTGGAGACCTTG
CACTTGTACTCCTTGCCATTCAGCCAGTCCTGGTGCAGGACGGTGAGGACGCTGACCACACGGTACGTGC
TGTTGTACTGCTCCTCCCGCGGCTTTGTCTTGGCATTATGCACCTCCACGCCGTCCACGTACCAGTTGAA
CTTGACCTCAGGGTCTTCGTGGCTCACGTCCACCACCACGCATGTGACCTCAGGGGTCCGGGAGATCATG
AGGGTGTCCTTGGGTTTTGGGGGGAAGAGGAAGACTGACGGTCCCCCCAGGAGTTCAGGTGCTGGGCACG
GTGGGCATGTGTGAGTTTTGTCAGGCGCGCCCAGGGACGGCAGTTCTTTCTTGGTAGAAAACACCACCTG
CACGTGACACGCCTCGCCCGCCAGTGCCAGGCATACGGAGTAGTTGGTGCCAGGCCGCA
